>Addgene plasmid #65605 | PAS531 (TJF074) | depositor partial sequence | sequence record 111403 | FadD V4F, W5L gene insert
TTGAAGAAGTTTCTTAACCGTTATCCCGCGGACGTTCCGACGGAGATCAACCCTGACCGTTATCAATCTC
TGGTAGATATGTTTGAGCAGTCGGTCGCGCGCTACGCCGATCAACCTGCGTTTGTGAATATGGGGGAGGT
AATGACCTTCCGCAAGCTGGAAGAACGCAGTCGCGCGTTTGCCGCTTATTTGCAACAAGGGTTGGGGCTG
AAGAAAGGCGATCGCGTTGCGTTGATGATGCCTAATTTATTGCAATATCCGGTGGCGCTGTTTGGCATTT
TGCGTGCCGGGATGATCGTCGTAAACGTTAACCCGTTGTATACCCCGCGTGAGCTAGAGCATCAGCTTAA
CGATAGCGGCGCATCGGCGATTGTTATCGTGTCTAACTTTGCTCACACACTGGAAAAAGTGGTTGATAAA
ACCGCCGTTCAGCACGTAATTCTGACCCGTATGGGCGATCAGCTATCTACGGCAAAAGGCACGGTAGTCA
ATTTCGTTGTTAAATACATCAAGCGTTTGGTGCCGAAATACCATCTGCCAGATGCCATTTCATTTCGTAG
CGCACTGCATAACGGCTACCGGATGCAGTACGTCAAACCCGAACTGGTGCCGGAAGATTTAGCTTTTCTG
CAATACACCGGCGGCACCACTGGTGTGGCGAAAGGCGCGATGCTGACTCACCGCAATATGCTGGCGAACC
TGGAACAGGTTAACGCGACCTATGGTCCGCTGTTGCATCCGGGCAAAGAGCTGGTGGTGACGGCGCTGCC
GCTGTATCACATTTTTGCCCTGACCATTAACTGCCTGCTGTTTATCGAACTGGGTGGGCAGAACCTGCTT
ATCACTAACCCGCGCGATATTCCAGGGTTGGTAAAAGAGTTAGCGAAATATCCGTTTACCGCTATCACGG
GCGTTAACACCTTGTTCAATGCGTTGCTGAACAATAAAGAGTTCCAGCAGCTGGATTTCTCCAGTCTGCA
TCTTTCCGCAGGCGGAGGGATGCCAGTGCAGCAAGTGGTGGCAGAGCGTTGGGTGAAACTGACAGGACAG
TATCTGCTGGAAGGCTATGGCCTTACCGAGTGTGCGCCGCTGGTCAGCGTTAACCCATATGATATTGATT
ATCATAGTGGAAGCATCGGTTTGCCGGTGCCGTCGACGGAAGCCAAACTGGTGGATGATGATGATAATGA
AGTACCACCGGGTCAACCGGGTGAGCTTTGTGTCAAAGGGCCGCAGGTGATGCTGGGTTACTGGCAGCGT
CCGGATGCTACAGATGAGATCATCAAAAATGGCTGGTTACACACCGGCGACATCGCGGTGATGGATGAAG
AAGGATTCCTGCGCATTGTCGATCGTAAAAAAGACATGATTCTGGTTTCCGGTTTTAACGTCTATCCCAA
CGAGATTGAAGATGTCGTCATGCAGCATCCCGGCGTACAGGAAGTCGCGGCTGTTGGCGTACCTTCCGGC
TCCAGTGGTGAAGCGGTGAAAATCTTCGTAGTGAAAAAAGATCCATCGCTTACCGAAGAGTCACTGGTGA
CCTTTTGCCGCCGTCAGCTCACGGGCTACAAAGTACCGAAGCTGGTGGAGTTTCGTGATGAGTTACCGAA
ATCTAACGTCGGAAAAATTTTGCGACGAGAATTACGTGACGAAGCGCGCGGCAAAGTGGACAATAAAGCC
