>Addgene plasmid #65605 | PAS531 (TJF074) | addgene partial sequence | sequence record 114708 | pBRrevBam 5'-GGTGATGTCGGCGATATAGG-3'
GGCCACGATGCGTCCGGCGCTAGAGGATCGAGATCGATCTCGATCCCGCGAAATTAATACGACTCACTAT
AGGGGAATTGTGAGCGGATAACAATTCCCCTCTAGAAATAATTTTGTTTAACTTTAAGAAGGAGATATAC
CATGGCATTGAAGAAGTTTCTTAACCGTTATCCCGCGGACGTTCCGACGGAGATCAACCCTGACCGTTAT
CAATCTCTGGTAGATATGTTTGAGCAGTCGGTCGCGCGCTACGCCGATCAACCTGCGTTTGTGAATATGG
GGGAGGTAATGACCTTCCGCAAGCTGGAAGAACGCAGTCGCGCGTTTGCCGCTTATTTGCAACAAGGGTT
GGGGCTGAAGAAAGGCGATCGCGTTGCGTTGATGATGCCTAATTTATTGCAATATCCGGTGGCGCTGTTT
GGCATTTTGCGTGCCGGGATGATCGTCGTAAACGTTAACCCGTTGTATACCCCGCGTGAGCTTGAGCATC
AGCTTAACGATAGCGGCGCATCGGCGATTGTTATCGTGTCTAACTTTGCTCACACACTGGAAAAAGTGGT
TGATAAAACCGCCGTTCAGCACGTAATTCTGACCCGTATGGGCGATCAGCTATCTACGGCAAAAGGCACG
GTAGTCAATTTCGTTGTTAAATACATCAAGCGTTTGGTGCCGAAATACCATCTGCCAGATGCCATTTCAT
TTCGTAGCGCACTGCATAACGGCTACCGGATGCAGTACGTCAAACCCGAACTGGTGCCGGAAGATTTAGC
TTTTCTGCAATACACCGGCGGCACCACTGGTGTGGCGAAAGGCGCGATGCTGACTCACCGCAATATGCTG
GCGAACCTGGAACAGGTTAACGCGACCTATGGTCCGCTGTTGCATCCGGGCAAAGAGCTGGTGGTGACGG
CGCTGCCGCTGTATCACATTTTTGCCCTGACCATTAACTGCCTGCTGTTTATCGAACTGGGTGGGCAGAA
CCTGCTTATCACTAACCC
