>Addgene plasmid #65605 | PAS531 (TJF074) | addgene partial sequence | sequence record 121260 | T7term 5'-GCTAGTTATTGCTCAGCGG-3'
TATAGCTGCGCTGTAGACGAGTCCATGTGCTGGCGTTCAAATTTCGCAGCAGCGGTTTCTTTACCANACT
CGAGGGTACCGACGTCAGCGATCGCGTGGCCGGCCGATATCCAATTGAGATCTGCCATATGTATATCTCC
TTCTTATACTTAACTAATATACTAAGATGGGGAATTGTTATCCGCTCACAATTCCCCTATAGTGAGTCGT
ATTAATTTCGATTATGCGGCCGTGTACAATACGATTACTTTCTGTTCGACTTAAGCATTATGCGGCCGCA
AGCTTGGATCCTCATTCATTCAGTGATGATGATGGTGATGAGAAGAACCGGCTTTATTGTCCACTTTGCC
GCGCGCTTCGTCACGTAATTCTCGTCGCAAAATTTTTCCGACGTTAGATTTCGGTAACTCATCACGAAAC
TCCACCAGCTTCGGTACTTTGTAGCCCGTGAGCTGACGGCGGCAAAAGGTCACCAGTGACTCTTCGGTAA
GCGATGGATCTTTTTTCACTACGAAGATTTTCACCGCTTCACCACTGGAGCCGGAAGGTACGCCAACAGC
CGCGACTTCCTGTACGCCAGGATGCTGCATGACGACATCTTCAATCTCGTTGGGATAGACGTTAAAACCG
GAAACCAGAATCATGTCTTTTTTACGATCGACAATGCGCAGGAACCCTTCTTCATCCATCACCGCGATGT
CGCCGGTGTGTAACCAGCCATTTTTGATGATCTCATCTGTAGCATCCGGACGCTGCCAGTAACCCAGCAT
CACCTGCGGTCCTTTGACACAAAGCTCACCCGGTTGACCCGGTGGTACTTCATTATCATCATCATCCACC
AGTTTGGCTTCCGTCGACGGCACCGGCAAACCGATGCTACCACTATGATAATCAATATCATATGGGTTAA
CGCTGACCAGCGGCGCACACTCGGTAAGGCCATAGCCTTCCAGCAGATACTGTCCTGTCAGTTTCACCCA
ACGCTCTGCCACC
