[The description below was written by a language model from this plasmid's Addgene catalogue record.]
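Description:
PAS531 (TJF074) is a bacterial expression plasmid built on the Novagen pETDuet-1 backbone, a vector designed for T7-driven protein production in E. coli. The backbone is recorded as 5,420 bp and the complete plasmid as 7,081 bp. It is selected with ampicillin and is listed as high copy. The record notes propagation in a cloning strain (Mach1). Because transcription depends on T7 RNA polymerase, expression would normally be carried out in a host that supplies that polymerase, although the record does not name an expression strain.

The insert is E. coli FadD, the acyl-CoA synthetase that activates free fatty acids to their CoA thioesters. It is listed as about 1.7 kb and carries two N-terminal substitutions, V4F and W5L. The gene was placed between NcoI and HindIII sites by restriction cloning; whether these sites survived is not recorded. It sits under a T7 promoter with a lac operator (T7 lacO). This arrangement keeps transcription repressed by LacI until an inducer such as IPTG is added. A C-terminal 6x His tag is fused to the protein, which allows purification by immobilised metal affinity chromatography and detection with anti-His reagents. pETDuet-1 generally offers two T7-controlled cloning sites for co-expression, but the record lists only this single insert.

The associated work concerns improving FadD activity on medium-chain fatty acids. This construct therefore appears to serve for expressing and purifying the V4F, W5L variant for comparison with other FadD forms. No feature table was provided, so details of other backbone elements are not documented here.
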