Addgene plasmid #65605: PAS531 (TJF074)
Purpose: pETDuet-1 Containing FadD V4F, W5L -His
Depositing lab: Pamela Silver. Depositing organization: Harvard Medical School. Publication: Enhancement of E. coli acyl-CoA synthetase FadD activity on medium chain fatty acids. Ford TJ, Way JC. PeerJ. 2015 Jun 30;3:e1040. doi: 10.7717/peerj.1040. eCollection 2015. PubMed 26157619.
Backbone
  Vector backbone: pETDuet-1
  Backbone manufacturer: Novagen
  Backbone size w/o insert (bp): 5420
  Total vector size (bp): 7081
  Vector type: Bacterial Expression
Growth in bacteria
  Bacterial resistance: Ampicillin, 100 μg/mL
  Growth temperature: 37°C
  Growth strain: Mach1
  Copy number: High Copy
Gene/Insert
  Gene/Insert name: FadD
  Species: E. coli
  Insert size (bp): 1721
  Mutation: V4F, W5L
  Promoter: T7 lacO
  Tag / fusion protein: 6x His (C terminal on insert)
  Cloning method: Restriction Enzyme; 5′ cloning site NcoI (unknown if destroyed); 3′ cloning site HindIII (unknown if destroyed)
  Sequencing primers: 5′ ctcgatcccgcgaaattaatacg; 3′ CTTAAGCATTATGCGGCCGCAAG
Terms and licenses: Academic/Nonprofit Terms; Industry Terms: Not Available to Industry
How to cite: PAS531 (TJF074) was a gift from Pamela Silver (Addgene plasmid # 65605 ; http://n2t.net/addgene:65605 ; RRID:Addgene_65605)
